>Addgene plasmid #119239 | pJMP1039 | addgene full sequence | sequence record 232411 | Addgene NGS Result
GACGAAAGGGCCTCGTGATACGCCTATTTTTATAGGTTAATGTCATGATAATAATGGTTTCTTAGACGTC
AGGTGGCACTTTTCGGGGAAATGTGCGCGGAACCCCTATTTGTTTATTTTTCTAAATACATTCAAATATG
TATCCGCTCATGAGACAATAACCCTGATAAATGCTTCAATAATATTGAAAAAGGAAGAGTATGAGTATTC
AACATTTCCGTGTCGCCCTTATTCCCTTTTTTGCGGCATTTTGCCTTCCTGTTTTTGCTCACCCAGAAAC
GCTGGTGAAAGTAAAAGATGCTGAAGATCAGTTGGGTGCACGAGTGGGTTACATCGAACTGGATCTCAAC
AGCGGTAAGATCCTTGAGAGTTTTCGCCCCGAAGAACGTTTTCCAATGATGAGCACTTTTAAAGTTCTGC
TATGTGGCGCGGTATTATCCCGTATTGACGCCGGGCAAGAGCAACTCGGTCGCCGCATACACTATTCTCA
GAATGACTTGGTTGAGTACTCACCAGTCACAGAAAAGCATCTTACGGATGGCATGACAGTAAGAGAATTA
TGCAGTGCTGCCATAACCATGAGTGATAACACTGCGGCCAACTTACTTCTGACAACGATCGGAGGACCGA
AGGAGCTAACCGCTTTTTTGCACAACATGGGGGATCATGTAACTCGCCTTGATCGTTGGGAACCGGAGCT
GAATGAAGCCATACCAAACGACGAGCGTGACACCACGATGCCTGTAGCAATGGCAACAACGTTGCGCAAA
CTATTAACTGGCGAACTACTTACTCTAGCTTCCCGGCAACAATTAATAGACTGGATGGAGGCGGATAAAG
TTGCAGGACCACTTCTGCGCTCGGCCCTTCCGGCTGGCTGGTTTATTGCTGATAAATCTGGAGCCGGTGA
GCGTGGGTCTCGCGGTATCATTGCAGCACTGGGGCCAGATGGTAAGCCCTCCCGTATCGTAGTTATCTAC
ACGACGGGGAGTCAGGCAACTATGGATGAACGAAATAGACAGATCGCTGAGATAGGTGCCTCACTGATTA
AGCATTGGTAACTGTCAGACCAAGTTTACTCATATATACTTTAGATTGATTTAAAACTTCATTTTTAATT
TAAAAGGATCTAGGTGAAGATCCTTTTTGATAATCTCATGACCAAAATCCCTTAACGTGAGTTTTCGTTC
CACTGAGCGTCAGACCCCGTAGAAAAGATCAAAGGATCTTCTTGAGATCCTTTTTTTCTGCGCGTAATCT
GCTGCTTGCAAACAAAAAAACCACCGCTACCAGCGGTGGTTTGTTTGCCGGATCAAGAGCTACCAACTCT
TTTTCCGAAGGTAACTGGCTTCAGCAGAGCGCAGATACCAAATACTGTTCTTCTAGTGTAGCCGTAGTTA
GGCCACCACTTCAAGAACTCTGTAGCACCGCCTACATACCTCGCTCTGCTAATCCTGTTACCAGCCGGTT
GTCAGCCGTTAAGTGTTCCTGTGTCACTCAAAATTGCTTTGAGAGGCTCTAAGGGCTTCTCAGTGCGTTA
CATCCCTGGCTTGTTGTCCACAACCGTTAAACCTTAAAAGCTTTAAAAGCCTTATATATTCTTTTTTTTC
TTATAAAACTTAAAACCTTAGAGGCTATTTAAGTTGCTGATTTATATTAATTTTATTGTTCAAACATGAG
AGCTTAGTACGTGAAACATGAGAGCTTAGTACGTTAGCCATGAGAGCTTAGTACGTTAGCCATGAGGGTT
TAGTTCGTTAAACATGAGAGCTTAGTACGTTAAACTTGAGAGCTTAGTACGTGAAACATGAGAGCTTAGT
ACGTACTATCAACAGGTTGAACTGCCCATGTTCTTTCCTGCGTTATCAGAGCTTATCGGCCAGCCTCGCA
GAGCAGGATTCCCGTTGAGCACCGCCAGGTGCGAATAAGGGACAGTGAAGAAGGAACACCCGCTCGCGGG
TGGGCCTACTTCACCTATCCTGCCCGGCTGACGCCGTTGGATACACCAAGGAAAGTCTACACGAACCCTT
TGGCAAAATCCTGTATATCGTGCGAAAAAGGATGGATATACCGAAAAAATCGCTATAATGACCCCGAAGC
AGGGTTATGCAGCGGAAAGTATACCTTAAATGTTCTTTCCTGCGTTATCCCCTGATTCTGTGGATAACCG
TATTACCGCCTTTGAGTGAGCTGATACCGCTCGCCGCAGCCGAACGACCGAGCGCAGCGAGTCAGTGAGC
GAGGAAGCGGAAGAGCGCCCAATACGCAAACCGCCTCTCCCCGCGCGTTGGCCGATTCATTAATGCAGCT
GGCACGACAGGTTTCCCGACTGGAAAGCGGGCAGTGAGCGCAACGCAATTAATGTGAGTTAGCTCACTCA
TTAGGCACCCCAGGCTTTACACTTTATGCTTCCGGCTCGTATGTTGTGTGGAATTGTGAGCGGATAACAA
TTTCACACAGGAAACAGCTATGACATGATTACGAATTCACGAACCCAGTTGACATAAGCCTGTTCGGTTC
GTAAACTGTAATGCAAGTAGCGTATGCGCTCACGCAACTGGTCCAGAACCTTGACCGAACGCAGCGGTGG
TAACGGCGCAGTGGCGGTTTTCATGGCTTGTTATGACTGTTTTTTTGTACAGTCTATGCCTCGGGCATCC
AAGCAGCAAGCGCGTTACGCCGTGGGTCGATGTTTGATGTTATGGAGCAGCAACGATGTTACGCAGCAGG
GCAGTCGCCCTAAAACAAAGTTAGGCAGCCGTTGTGCTGGTGCTTTCTGATAGTTGTTGTGGGGTAGGCA
GTCAGAGCTCGATTTGCTTGTCGCCATAATAGATTCACAAGAAGGATTCGACCCGGGGATCCTCTAGAGT
CGAGATGCCGCATGTGGAAGAGGTGATTGCACCGATCTTCTACACCGTTCCGCTGCAGCTGCTGGCTTAC
CATGTCGCGCTGATCAAAGGCACCGACGTTGACCAGCCGCGTAACCTGGCAAAATCGGTTACGGTTGAGT
AATAAATGGATGCCCTGCGTAAGCGGGTGTGGGCGGACAATAAAGTCTTAAACTGAACAAAATAGATCTA
AACTATGACAATAAAGTCTTAAACTAGACAGAATAGTTGTAAACTGAAATCAGTCCAGTTATGCTGTGAA
AAAGCATACTGGACTTTTGTTATGGCTAAAGCAAACTCTTCATTTTCTGAAGTGCAAATTGCCCGTCGTA
TTAAAGAGGGGCGTGGCCAAGGGCATGGTAAAGACTATATTCCATGGCTAACAGTACAAGAAGTTCCTTC
TTCAGGTCGTTCCCACCGTATTTATTCTCATAAGACGGGACGAGTCCATCATTTGCTATCTGACTTAGAG
CTTGCTGTTTTTCTCAGTCTTGAGTGGGAGAGCAGCGTGCTAGATATACGCGAGCAGTTCCCCTTATTAC
CTAGTGATACCAGGCAGATTGCAATAGATAGTGGTATTAAGCATCCTGTTATTCGTGGTGTAGATCAGGT
TATGTCTACTGATTTTTTAGTGGACTGCAAAGATGGTCCTTTTGAGCAGTTTGCTATTCAAGTCAAACCT
GCAGCAGCCTTACAAGACGAGCGTACCTTAGAAAAACTAGAACTAGAGCGTCGCTATTGGCAGCAAAAGC
AAATTCCTTGGTTCATTTTTACTGATAAAGAAATAAATCCCGTAGTAAAAGAAAATATTGAATGGCTTTA
TTCAGTGAAAACAGAAGAAGTTTCTGCGGAGCTTTTAGCACAACTATCCCCATTGGCCCATATCCTGCAA
GAAAAAGGAGATGAAAACATTATCAATGTCTGTAAGCAGGTTGATATTGCTTATGATTTGGAGTTAGGCA
AAACATTGAGTGAGATACGAGCCTTAACCGCAAATGGTTTTATTAAGTTCAATATTTATAAGTCTTTCAG
GGCAAATAAGTGTGCAGATCTCTGTATTAGCCAAGTAGTGAATATGGAGGAGTTGCGCTATGTGGCAAAT
TAATGAGGTTGTGCTATTTGATAATGATCCGTATCGCATTTTGGCTATAGAGGATGGCCAAGTTGTCTGG
ATGCAAATAAGCGCTGATAAAGGAGTTCCACAAGCTAGGGCTGAGTTGTTGCTAATGCAGTATTTAGATG
AAGGCCGCTTAGTTAGAACTGATGACCCTTATGTACATCTTGATTTAGAAGAGCCGTCTGTAGATTCTGT
CAGCTTCCAGAAGCGCGAGGAGGATTATCGAAAAATTCTTCCTATTATTAATAGTAAGGATCGTTTCGAC
CCTAAAGTCAGAAGCGAACTCGTTGAGCATGTGGTCCAAGAACATAAGGTTACTAAGGCTACAGTTTATA
AGTTGTTACGCCGTTACTGGCAGCGTGGTCAAACGCCTAATGCATTAATTCCTGACTACAAAAACAGCGG
TGCACCAGGGGAAAGACGTTCAGCGACAGGAACAGCAAAGATTGGCCGAGCCAGAGAATATGGTAAGGGT
GAAGGAACCAAGGTAACGCCCGAGATTGAACGCCTTTTTAGGTTGACCATAGAAAAGCACCTGTTAAATC
AAAAAGGTACAAAGACCACCGTTGCCTATAGACGATTTGTGGACTTGTTTGCTCAGTATTTTCCTCGCAT
TCCCCAAGAGGATTACCCAACACTACGTCAGTTTCGTTATTTTTATGATCGAGAATACCCTAAAGCTCAG
CGCTTAAAGTCTAGAGTTAAAGCAGGGGTATATAAAAAAGACGTACGACCCTTAAGTAGTACAGCCACTT
CTCAGGCGTTAGGCCCTGGGAGTCGTTATGAGATTGATGCCACGATTGCTGATATTTATTTAGTGGATCA
TCATGATCGCCAAAAAATCATAGGAAGACCAACGCTTTACATTGTGATTGATGTGTTTAGTCGGATGATC
ACGGGCTTTTATATCGGCTTTGAAAATCCGTCTTATGTGGTGGCGATGCAGGCTTTTGTAAATGCTTGCT
CTGACAAAACGGCCATTTGTGCCCAGCATGATATTGAGATTAGTAGCTCAGACTGGCCGTGTGTAGGTTT
GCCAGATGTGTTGCTAGCGGACCGTGGCGAATTAATGAGTCATCAGGTCGAAGCCTTAGTTTCTAGTTTT
AATGTGCGAGTGGAAAGTGCTCCACCTAGACGTGGCGATGCTAAAGGCATAGTGGAAAGCACTTTTAGAA
CACTACAAGCCGAGTTTAAGTCCTTTGCACCTGGCATTGTAGAGGGCAGTCGGATCAAAAGCCATGGTGA
AACAGACTATAGGTTAGATGCATCTCTGTCGGTATTTGAGTTCACACAAATTATTTTGCGTACGATCTTA
TTCAGAAATAACCATCTGGTGATGGATAAATACGATCGAGATGCTGATTTTCCTACAGATTTACCGTCTA
TTCCTGTCCAGCTATGGCAATGGGGTATGCAGCATCGTACAGGTAGTTTAAGGGCTGTGGAGCAAGAGCA
GTTGCGAGTAGCGTTACTGCCTCGCCGAAAGGTCTCTATTTCTTCATTTGGCGTTAATTTGTGGGGTTTG
TATTACTCGGGGTCAGAGATTCTGCGTGAGGGTTGGTTGCAGCGGAGCACTGATATAGCTAGACCTCAAC
ATTTAGAAGCGGCTTATGACCCAGTGCTGGTTGATACGATTTATTTGTTTCCGCAAGTTGGCAGCCGTGT
ATTTTGGCGCTGTAATCTGACGGAACGTAGTCGGCAGTTTAAAGGTCTCTCATTTTGGGAGGTTTGGGAT
ATACAAGCACAAGAAAAACACAATAAAGCCAATGCGAAGCAGGATGAGTTAACTAAACGCAGGGAGCTTG
AGGCGTTTATTCAGCAAACCATTCAGAAAGCGAATAAGTTAACGCCCAGTACTACTGAGCCCAAATCAAC
ACGCATTAAGCAGATTAAAACTAATAAAAAAGAAGCCGTGACCTCGGAGCGTAAAAAACGTGCGGAGCAT
TTGAAGCCAAGCTCTTCAGGTGATGAGGCTAAAGTTATTCCTTTCAACGCAGTGGAAGCGGATGATCAAG
AAGATTACAGCCTACCCACATACGTGCCTGAATTATTTCAGGATCCACCAGAAAAGGATGAGTCATGAGT
GCTACCCGGATTCAAGCAGTTTATCGTGATACGGGGGTAGAGGCTTATCGTGATAATCCTTTTATCGAGG
CCTTACCACCATTACAAGAGTCAGTGAATAGTGCTGCATCACTGAAATCCTCTTTACAGCTTACTTCCTC
TGACTTGCAAAAGTCCCGTGTTATCAGAGCTCATACCATTTGTCGTATTCCAGATGACTATTTTCAGCCA
TTAGGTACGCATTTGCTACTAAGTGAGCGTATTTCGGTCATGATTCGAGGTGGCTACGTAGGCAGAAATC
CTAAAACAGGAGATTTACAAAAGCATTTACAAAATGGTTATGAGCGTGTTCAAACGGGAGAGTTGGAGAC
ATTTCGCTTTGAGGAGGCACGATCTACGGCACAAAGCTTATTGTTAATTGGTTGTTCTGGTAGTGGGAAG
ACGACCTCTCTTCATCGTATTCTAGCCACGTATCCTCAGGTGATTTACCATCGTGAACTCAATGTAGAGC
AGGTGGTGTATTTGAAAATAGACTGCTCGCATAATGGTTCGCTAAAAGAAATCTGCTTGAATTTTTTCAG
AGCGTTGGATCGAGCCTTGGGCTCGAACTATGAGCGTCGTTATGGCTTAAAACGTCATGGTATAGAAACC
ATGTTGGCTTTGATGTCGCAAATAGCCAATGCACATGCTTTAGGGTTGTTGGTTATTGATGAAATTCAGC
ATTTAAGCCGCTCTCGTTCGGGTGGATCTCAAGAGATGCTGAACTTTTTTGTGACGATGGTGAATATTAT
TGGCGTACCAGTGATGTTGATTGGTACCCCTAAAGCACGAGAGATTTTTGAGGCTGATTTGCGGTCTGCA
CGTAGAGGGGCAGGGTTTGGAGCTATATTCTGGGATCCTATACAACAAACGCAACGTGGAAAGCCCAATC
AAGAGTGGATCGCTTTTACGGATAATCTTTGGCAATTACAGCTTTTACAACGCAAAGATGCGCTGTTATC
GGATGAGGTCCGTGATGTGTGGTATGAGCTAAGCCAAGGAGTGATGGACATTGTAGTAAAACTTTTTGTA
CTCGCTCAGCTCCGTGCGCTAGCTTTAGGCAATGAGCGTATTACCGCTGGTTTATTGCGGCAAGTGTATC
AAGATGAGTTAAAGCCTGTGCACCCCATGCTAGAGGCATTACGCTCGGGTATCCCAGAACGCATTGCTCG
TTATTCTGATCTAGTCGTTCCCGAGATTGATAAACGGTTAATCCAACTTCAGCTAGATATCGCAGCGATA
CAAGAACAAACACCAGAAGAAAAAGCCCTTCAAGAGTTAGATACCGAAGATCAGCGTCATTTATATCTGA
TGCTGAAAGAGGATTACGATTCAAGCCTGTTAATTCCCACTATTAAAAAAGCGTTTAGCCAGAATCCAAC
GATGACAAGACAAAAGTTACTGCCTCTTGTTTTGCAGTGGTTGATGGAAGGCGAAACGGTAGTGTCAGAA
CTAGAAAAGCCCTCCAAGAGTAAAAAGGTTTCGGCTATAAAGGTAGTCAAGCCCAGCGACTGGGATAGCT
TGCCTGATACGGATTTACGTTATATCTATTCACAACGCCAACCTGAAAAAACCATGCATGAACGGTTAAA
AGGGAAAGGGGTAATAGTGGATATGGCGAGCTTATTTAAACAAGCAGGTTAGCCATGAGAAACTTTCCTG
TTCCGTACTCGAATGAGCTGATTTATAGCACTATTGCACGGGCAGGCGTTTATCAAGGGATTGTTAGTCC
TAAGCAGCTGTTGGATGAGGTGTATGGCAACCGCAAGGTGGTCGCTACCTTAGGTCTGCCCTCGCATTTA
GGTGTGATAGCAAGACATCTACATCAAACAGGACGTTACGCTGTTCAGCAGCTTATTTATGAGCATACCT
TATTCCCTTTATATGCTCCGTTTGTAGGCAAGGAGCGCCGAGACGAAGCTATTCGGTTAATGGAGTACCA
AGCGCAAGGTGCGGTGCATTTAATGCTAGGAGTCGCTGCTTCTAGAGTTAAGAGCGATAACCGCTTTAGA
TACTGCCCTGATTGCGTTGCTCTTCAGCTAAATAGGTATGGGGAAGCCTTTTGGCAACGAGATTGGTATT
TGCCCGCTTTGCCATATTGTCCAAAACACGGTGCTTTAGTCTTCTTTGATAGAGCTGTAGATGATCACCG
ACATCAATTTTGGGCTTTGGGTCATACTGAGCTGCTTTCAGACTACCCCAAAGACTCCCTATCTCAATTA
ACAGCACTAGCTGCTTATATAGCCCCTCTGTTAGATGCTCCACGAGCGCAAGAGCTTTCCCCAAGCCTTG
AGCAGTGGACGCTGTTTTATCAGCGCTTAGCGCAGGATCTAGGGCTAACCAAAAGCAAGCACATTCGTCA
TGACTTGGTGGCGGAGAGAGTGAGGCAGACTTTTAGTGATGAGGCACTAGAGAAACTGGATTTAAAGTTG
GCAGAGAACAAGGACACGTGTTGGCTGAAAAGTATATTCCGTAAGCATAGAAAAGCCTTTAGTTATTTAC
AGCATAGTATTGTGTGGCAAGCCTTATTGCCAAAACTAACGGTTATAGAAGCGCTACAGCAGGCAAGTGC
TCTTACTGAGCACTCTATAACGACAAGACCTGTTAGCCAGTCTGTGCAACCTAACTCTGAAGATTTATCT
GTTAAGCATAAAGACTGGCAGCAACTAGTGCATAAATACCAAGGAATTAAGGCGGCAAGACAGTCTTTAG
AGGGTGGGGTGCTATACGCTTGGCTTTACCGACATGACAGGGATTGGCTAGTTCACTGGAATCAACAGCA
TCAACAAGAGCGTCTGGCACCCGCCCCTAGAGTTGATTGGAACCAAAGAGATCGAATTGCTGTACGACAA
CTATTAAGAATCATAAAGCGTCTAGATAGTAGCCTTGATCACCCAAGAGCGACATCGAGCTGGCTGTTAA
AGCAAACTCCTAACGGAACCTCTCTTGCAAAAAATCTACAGAAACTGCCTTTGGTAGCGCTTTGCTTAAA
GCGTTACTCAGAGAGTGTGGAAGATTATCAAATTAGACGGATTAGCCAAGCTTTTATTAAGCTTAAACAG
GAAGATGTTGAGCTTAGGCGCTGGCGATTATTAAGAAGTGCAACGTTATCTAAAGAGCGGATAACTGAGG
AAGCACAAAGATTCTTGGAAATGGTTTATGGGGAAGAGTGAGTGGTTAGGCTAGCTACATTTAATGACAA
TGTGCAGGTTGTACATATTGGTCATTTATTCCGTAACTCGGGTCATAAGGAGTGGCGTATTTTTGTTTGG
TTTAATCCAATGCAAGAACGGAAATGGACTCGATTTACTCATTTGCCTTTATTAAGTCGAGCTAAGGTGG
TTAACAGTACAACAAAGCAAATAAATAAGGCGGATCGTGTGATTGAGTTTGAAGCATCGGATCTTCAACG
AGCCAAAATAATCGGGATCCTCTAGAGTCGACCTGCAGGCATGCAAGCTTGGCACTGGCCGTCGTTTTAC
AACGTCGTGACTGGGAAAACCCTGGCGTTACCCAACTTAATCGCCTTGCAGCACATCCCCCTTTCGCCAG
CTGGCGTAATAGCGAAGAGGCCCGCACCGATCGCCCTTCCCAACAGTTGCGCAGCCTGAATGGCGAATGG
CGCCTGATGCGGTATTTTCTCCTTACGCATCTGTGCGGTATTTCACACCGCATATGGTGCACTCTCAGTA
CAATCTGCTCTGATGCCGCATAGTTAAGCCAGCCCCGACACCCGCCAACACCCGCTGACGCGCCCTGACG
GGCTTGTCTGCTCCCGGCATCCGCTTACAGACAAGCTGTGACCGTCTCCGGGAGCTGCATGTGTCAGAGG
TTTTCACCGTCATCACCGAAACGCGCGA
Features (pLannotate 1.2.2; 24 found; start..end, strand, type, name):
     96..200     +  promoter       AmpR promoter: bla
    201..1061    +  CDS            AmpR: β-lactamase; bla; confers resistance to ampicillin, carbenicillin, and related antibiotics
   1232..1464    +  rep_origin     ori (fragment): high-copy-number ColE1/pMB1/pBR322/pUC origin of replication
   1470..1845    -  rep_origin     R6K γ ori: γ replication origin from E. coli plasmid R6K; requires the R6K initiator protein pi for replication
   1877..1985    -  oriT           oriT: incP origin of transfer
   2130..2253    +  rep_origin     RSF ori (fragment): Plasmids containing the RSF 1030 origin of replication can be propagated in E. coli cells that contain additional plasmids with compatible origins.
   2255..2347    +  CDS            lacI (fragment): lac repressor; lacI; The lac repressor binds to the lac operator to inhibit transcription in E. coli. This inhibition can be relieved by adding lactose or isopropyl-β-D-thiogalactopyranoside (IPTG).
   2360..2381    +  protein_bind   CAP binding site: CAP binding activates transcription in the presence of cAMP. E. coli catabolite activator protein
   2396..2426    +  promoter       lac promoter: promoter for the E. coli lac operon
   2434..2450    +  protein_bind   lac operator: The lac repressor binds to the lac operator to inhibit transcription in E. coli. This inhibition can be relieved by adding lactose or isopropyl-β-D-thiogalactopyranoside (IPTG). lac repressor encoded by lacI
   2499..2527    +  promoter       Pc promoter: intI1 (promoter lies within the coding sequence); class 1 integron promoter
   2703..2769    +  ncRNA          AAC AAD leader (fragment): Accession: RF02912 - putative aminoglycoside riboswitch / attI site
   2851..2873    +  misc_feature   MCS (fragment): pUC18/19 multiple cloning site
   2869..3009    +  CDS            glmS (fragment): GLMS_ECOLI - Experimental evidence at protein level: Swiss-Prot protein existence level 1. Catalyzes the first step in hexosamine metabolism, converting fructose-6P into glucosamine-6P using glutamine as a nitrogen source. From Escherichia coli (strain K12).
   3038..3262    -  mobile_element Tn7R: mini-Tn7 element (right end of the Tn7 transposon) Tn7
   3172..3990    +  CDS            tnsA: TNSA_ECOLX - Experimental evidence at protein level: Swiss-Prot protein existence level 1. Required for Tn7 transposition. Forms the transposase, together with TnsB. TnsA executes the 5'-DNA strand breakage reaction. TnsABC and TnsD promote high-frequency insertion of Tn7 into a specific target site known as ATT-Tn7 whereas TnsABC and TnsD promote low- frequency insertion into many different sites. From Escherichia coli.
   3980..6085    +  CDS            tnsB: TNSB_ECOLX - Experimental evidence at protein level: Swiss-Prot protein existence level 1. Sequence-specific, DNA-binding protein required for Tn7 transposition. Recognizes sequences necessary for recombination at both left and right ends of Tn7 and, together with TnsA, forms the transposase. TnsB executes the 5'-DNA strand breakage and joining reactions. From Escherichia coli.
   6085..7749    +  CDS            tnsC: TNSC_ECOLX - Experimental evidence at protein level: Swiss-Prot protein existence level 1. TnsABC + TnsD promote high-frequency insertion of Tn7 into a specific target site known as att-Tn7 whereas TnsABC + TnsE promote low-frequency insertion into many different sites. From Escherichia coli.
   7755..9278    +  CDS            tnsD: TNSD_ECOLX - Protein predicted: Swiss-Prot protein existence level 4. TnsABC + TnsD promote high-frequency insertion of Tn7 into a specific target site known as att-Tn7 whereas TnsABC + TnsE promote low-frequency insertion into many different sites. From Escherichia coli.
   9285..9533    +  CDS            tnsE (fragment): TNSE_ECOLX - Experimental evidence at protein level: Swiss-Prot protein existence level 1. TnsABC + TnsD promote high-frequency insertion of Tn7 into a specific target site known as att-Tn7 whereas TnsABC + TnsE promote low-frequency insertion into many different sites. From Escherichia coli.
   9534..9570    +  misc_feature   MCS (fragment): pUC18/19 multiple cloning site
   9573..9727    +  CDS            lacZα (fragment): LacZα fragment of β-galactosidase; lacZ fragment
   9733..9832    -  misc_feature   bom (fragment): basis of mobility region from pBR322
   9934..1       -  CDS            rop (fragment) (across the origin): Rop protein, which maintains plasmids at low copy number; rop
