[The description below was written by a language model from this plasmid's Addgene catalogue record and pLannotate feature annotations shown in this document.]
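Description:
pJMP1039 is a roughly 10 kb bacterial helper plasmid that supplies the Tn7 transposition machinery and was deposited as part of the Mobile-CRISPRi toolkit. The depositors note that it is very similar to pTNS3. It is built on an R6K γ origin, which fires only when the R6K initiator protein pi is provided in trans. The plasmid therefore replicates in pir+ E. coli hosts such as the recorded BW25141 strain, but behaves as a non-replicating suicide vector in most recipient bacteria. An incP oriT allows it to be mobilised by conjugation from a donor that supplies the transfer functions. Selection is through ampicillin resistance (bla with its own promoter). The annotation also picks up short fragments of ColE1-type and RSF origins, lacI, lacZα, bom and rop. These appear to be cloning remnants rather than functional parts.

The payload is the contiguous tnsA, tnsB, tnsC and tnsD genes, followed by only a truncated piece of tnsE. TnsA and TnsB together form the transposase that cuts and joins the transposon ends, TnsC is also required, and TnsD directs high-frequency insertion into the specific att-Tn7 site. With tnsE incomplete, the lower-frequency pathway that inserts at many different sites should not be supported. Upstream of the operon lie a lac promoter with its CAP site and operator, and a class 1 integron Pc promoter, both oriented to drive tns expression. A glmS fragment and Tn7R sequence overlapping the start of tnsA are also annotated there, apparently carried over from the native Tn7 locus. The plasmid is typically introduced together with a separate mini-Tn7 donor, so that transiently expressed transposase integrates that cargo (here, CRISPRi components) in single copy into the recipient chromosome.
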