Addgene plasmid #119239: pJMP1039
Purpose: expresses Tn7 transposase
Depositing lab: Carol Gross & Jason Peters & Oren Rosenberg. Depositing organization: University of California, San Francisco (UCSF). Publication: Enabling genetic analysis of diverse bacteria with Mobile-CRISPRi. Peters JM, Koo BM, Patino R, Heussler GE, Hearne CC, Qu J, Inclan YF, Hawkins JS, Lu CHS, Silvis MR, Harden MM, Osadnik H, Peters JE, Engel JN, Dutton RJ, Grossman AD, Gross CA, Rosenberg OS. Nat Microbiol. 2019 Jan 7. pii: 10.1038/s41564-018-0327-z. doi: 10.1038/s41564-018-0327-z. PubMed 30617347.
Backbone
  Vector backbone: R6Kgamma
  Vector type: Bacterial Expression
Growth in bacteria
  Bacterial resistance: Ampicillin, 100 μg/mL
  Growth temperature: 37°C
  Growth strain: BW25141
  Copy number: High Copy
Gene/Insert
  Gene/Insert name: tnsABCD
  Cloning method: Restriction Enzyme; 5′ cloning site Unknown (unknown if destroyed); 3′ cloning site Unknown (unknown if destroyed)
Terms and licenses: Academic/Nonprofit Terms; Industry Terms: Not Available to Industry
Depositor comments: very similar to pTNS3 (PMID: 18156318) Please visit https://www.biorxiv.org/content/early/2018/05/05/315499 for BioRxiv preprint.
How to cite: pJMP1039 was a gift from Carol Gross & Jason Peters & Oren Rosenberg (Addgene plasmid # 119239 ; http://n2t.net/addgene:119239 ; RRID:Addgene_119239)
